Addgene plasmid #52252: pUASp YFP Mtl DN
Purpose: Drosophila expression of YFP-Mtl dominant negative mutant
Depositing lab: Matthew Scott. Depositing organization: Stanford University.
Backbone
  Vector backbone: pUASp
  Backbone size w/o insert (bp): 9939
  Vector type: Insect Expression ; Drosophila
Growth in bacteria
  Bacterial resistance: Ampicillin, 100 μg/mL
  Growth temperature: 37°C
  Growth strain: Top10
  Copy number: Unknown
Gene/Insert
  Gene/Insert name: Mtl
  Species: D. melanogaster (fly)
  Mutation: T20N; DN mutation
  Entrez Gene: Mtl (a.k.a. Dmel_CG5588, 5588, CG5588, Dmel\CG5588, MTL, Mt1/Mig2-like, Rac, Rac GTPase, Rac-like, dMig-2, mtl)
  Promoter: GAL4
  Tag / fusion protein: YFP (N terminal on backbone)
  Cloning method: Gateway Cloning
  Sequencing primers: 5′ EGFP-C; 3′ pUASp-3 (5'-AGGTTTAACCAGGGGATGCT-3')
Terms and licenses: Academic/Nonprofit Terms; Industry Terms: Not Available to Industry
How to cite: pUASp YFP Mtl DN was a gift from Matthew Scott (Addgene plasmid # 52252 ; http://n2t.net/addgene:52252 ; RRID:Addgene_52252)
