[The description below was written by a language model from this plasmid's Addgene catalogue record.]
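Description:
pUASp YFP Mtl DN is a Drosophila expression plasmid built on the pUASp backbone (about 9.9 kb without the insert) and propagated in E. coli under ampicillin selection. The record does not give the copy number, and no feature table is provided, so the origin of replication and any fly transformation marker or transposon elements in the backbone are not documented here. pUASp is generally known as a GAL4-responsive vector designed to allow expression in the female germline as well as in somatic tissues, which fits the record's listing of GAL4 as the controlling element. The coding sequence sits downstream of UAS sites and is transcribed only where a GAL4 driver is present.

The insert is Mtl (Mig-2-like, CG5588) from Drosophila melanogaster, a Rac-related member of the Rho family of small GTPases, introduced by Gateway recombination. It carries a T20N substitution, described in the record as a dominant-negative mutation. Equivalent substitutions in Rho-family GTPases typically favour the inactive, nucleotide-free or GDP-bound state and tie up upstream exchange factors, interfering with the endogenous protein's signalling. YFP supplied by the backbone is fused to the N terminus of Mtl, so the mutant protein can be visualised and localised by fluorescence.

The stated purpose is expression of the YFP-tagged dominant-negative Mtl in Drosophila. With the GAL4/UAS system, this allows tissue- or stage-specific inhibition of Mtl function by choice of GAL4 driver line. The tag reports which cells express the construct.
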