>Addgene plasmid #52252 | pUASp YFP Mtl DN | addgene partial sequence | sequence record 81611 | EGFP-C 5'-CATGGTCCTGCTGGAGTTCGTG-3'
TGGACGAGCTGTACAAGTCCGGACTCAGATCTCGAGCTCAAGCTTCGAATTCTGCAGTCGACGGTACCGC
GGGCCCGGGATCATCAACAAGTTTGTACAAAAAAGCAGGCTTAATGTCAACCGGAAGGCCCATAAAGTGT
GTAGTCGTTGGTGACGGCACCGTCGGAAAGAACTGCATGCTAATCTCCTACACGACAGACTGCTTTCCCG
GCGAATATGTGCCCACAGTCTTCGACAACTACTCGGCGCCCATGCAAGTGGACACAATACAGGTCTCGCT
GGGACTGTGGGATACGGCGGGTCAGGAGGACTACGACCGCCTGAGACCGCTATCCTACCCGCAGACAGAC
GTTTTCCTGATATGCTACAGCGTGGCGAGTCCCTCGTCCTTTGAGAACGTCACCTCAAAATGGTATCCGG
AGATAAAGCACCACTGTCCCGATGCGCCCATCATTCTAGTTGGCACCAAAATCGATTTGCGCGAAGATCG
AGAGACACTCAGCGGCCTGGCAGAGCAGGGACTGACGCCGCTGAAGCGCGAGCAGGGCCAGAAGCTGGCA
AACAAGATACGCGCTGTGAAATACATGGAGTGCTCCGCCTTGACGCAGCGCGGTCTCAAGCCGGTGTTCG
AGGAAGCGGTGCGCGCGGTGCTCAGACCAGAGCCGCTAAAGCGACGCCAGCGAAAGTGTTTAATAATGTA
AAACCCAGCTTTCTTGTACAAAGTGGTTGATGATCCTCTAGAGTCGACCTCGAACGTTAACGTTAACGTA
ACGTTAACTCGAGGAGCTTGATAACATTATACCTAAAACCCATGGTCAAGAGTAAACATTTCTGCCTTTG
AAGTTGAGAACACAATTAAGCATCCCCTGGTTAAACCTGACATTCATACTTGTTAATAGCGCCATAAACA
TAGCACCAATTTCGAAGAAATCAGTTAAAAGCAATTAGCAATTAGCAA
